Addgene plasmid #113129: dSpyCas9-p300-P2A-CASANOVA
Purpose: Co-expresses dSpyCas9 fused to the p300 histone acetyltransferase core domain and CASANOVA
Depositing lab: Dominik Niopek. Publication: Engineered anti-CRISPR proteins for optogenetic control of CRISPR-Cas9. Bubeck F, Hoffmann MD, Harteveld Z, Aschenbrenner S, Bietz A, Waldhauer MC, Borner K, Fakhiri J, Schmelas C, Dietz L, Grimm D, Correia BE, Eils R, Niopek D. Nat Methods. 2018 Oct 30. pii: 10.1038/s41592-018-0178-9. doi: 10.1038/s41592-018-0178-9. PubMed 30377362.
Backbone
  Vector backbone: pmCherry-N1
  Backbone manufacturer: Clontech
  Total vector size (bp): 10876
  Vector type: Mammalian Expression, CRISPR, Synthetic Biology
Growth in bacteria
  Bacterial resistance: Kanamycin, 50 μg/mL
  Growth temperature: 37°C
  Growth strain: DH5alpha
  Copy number: High Copy
Gene/Insert
  Gene/Insert name: dCas9-p300-P2A-CASANOVA
Terms and licenses: Academic/Nonprofit Terms; Industry Terms: Not Available to Industry
How to cite: dSpyCas9-p300-P2A-CASANOVA was a gift from Dominik Niopek (Addgene plasmid # 113129 ; http://n2t.net/addgene:113129 ; RRID:Addgene_113129)
