[The description below was written by a language model from this plasmid's Addgene catalogue record and pLannotate feature annotations shown in this document.]
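Description:
dSpyCas9-p300-P2A-CASANOVA is a 10,876 bp mammalian expression plasmid built on the Clontech pmCherry-N1 backbone, classified for CRISPR and synthetic biology use. It is maintained in E. coli at high copy through a ColE1/pUC-type origin and selected with kanamycin. The NeoR/KanR aminoglycoside phosphotransferase gene sits behind tandem bacterial (AmpR-type) and SV40 early promoters and ends in an HSV TK polyadenylation signal, so the same marker can also confer G418 resistance in mammalian cells. An f1 origin is present as well. A short fragment annotated as ble after the resistance gene appears to be backbone remnant sequence rather than a functional marker.

The payload is a single open reading frame driven by the CMV immediate-early enhancer and promoter and terminated by the SV40 poly(A) signal. It begins with Streptococcus pyogenes Cas9, which the catalogue entry describes as the nuclease-dead form (dSpyCas9) although the automated annotation labels it generically as Cas9. This is fused to the catalytic histone acetyltransferase core of human p300, an arrangement used for RNA-guided acetylation and activation of target loci. A P2A ribosomal-skipping peptide, named in the insert but not annotated, separates this fusion from CASANOVA, the engineered anti-CRISPR protein described in the associated work on optogenetic control of CRISPR-Cas9. The feature called miniSOG in this region probably reflects homology to a related flavin-binding LOV photosensor domain within CASANOVA, not a fluorescent reporter. The small SV40 large T antigen fragment near the end is not explained by the record. The plasmid encodes no guide RNA, so one must be supplied separately. Its purpose is co-expression of the epigenetic activator with its light-responsive inhibitor from one transcript.
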