Features (pLannotate 1.2.2; 14 found; start..end, strand, type, name):
     61..364     +  enhancer       CMV enhancer: human cytomegalovirus immediate early enhancer
    365..568     +  promoter       CMV promoter: human cytomegalovirus (CMV) immediate early promoter
    655..4755    +  CDS            Cas9: Cas9 (Csn1) endonuclease from the Streptococcus pyogenes Type II CRISPR/Cas system generates RNA-guided double strand breaks in DNA
   4810..6660    +  CDS            p300 core: catalytic histone acetyltransferase core of the human E1A-associated protein p300 (Delvecchio et al., 2013); EP300
   7030..7347    +  CDS            miniSOG: miniSOG is a basic (constitutively fluorescent) cyan fluorescent protein published in 2011, derived from Arabidopsis thaliana. It requires the cofactor flavin for fluorescence.
   7558..7641    +  CDS            large T antigen (fragment): large T antigen from SV40 (simian virus 40)
   7664..7785    +  polyA_signal   SV40 poly(A) signal: SV40 polyadenylation signal
   7819..8247    -  rep_origin     f1 ori (sequence partly withheld): f1 bacteriophage origin of replication; arrow indicates direction of (+) strand synthesis
   8274..8378    +  promoter       AmpR promoter: bla
   8380..8737    +  promoter       SV40 promoter: SV40 enhancer and early promoter
   8772..9566    +  CDS            NeoR/KanR: aminoglycoside phosphotransferase from Tn5; aph(3')-II (or nptII); confers resistance to neomycin, kanamycin, and G418 (Geneticin®)
   9587..9739    +  CDS            ble (fragment): BLE_KLEPN - Experimental evidence at protein level: Swiss-Prot protein existence level 1. Binding protein with a strong affinity to the bleomycin family of antibiotics. Binds to CL990; an antimitotic-antibiotic compound. From Klebsiella pneumoniae.
   9798..9845    +  polyA_signal   HSV TK poly(A) signal: herpes simplex virus thymidine kinase polyadenylation signal (Cole and Stacy, 1985)
  10174..10762   +  rep_origin     ori: high-copy-number ColE1/pMB1/pBR322/pUC origin of replication
>Addgene plasmid #113129 | dSpyCas9-p300-P2A-CASANOVA | depositor full sequence | sequence record 218002 | dSpyCas9-p300-P2A-CASANOVA sequence 10876 bps
TAGTTATTAATAGTAATCAATTACGGGGTCATTAGTTCATAGCCCATATATGGAGTTCCGCGTTACATAA
CTTACGGTAAATGGCCCGCCTGGCTGACCGCCCAACGACCCCCGCCCATTGACGTCAATAATGACGTATG
TTCCCATAGTAACGCCAATAGGGACTTTCCATTGACGTCAATGGGTGGAGTATTTACGGTAAACTGCCCA
CTTGGCAGTACATCAAGTGTATCATATGCCAAGTACGCCCCCTATTGACGTCAATGACGGTAAATGGCCC
GCCTGGCATTATGCCCAGTACATGACCTTATGGGACTTTCCTACTTGGCAGTACATCTACGTATTAGTCA
TCGCTATTACCATGGTGATGCGGTTTTGGCAGTACATCAATGGGCGTGGATAGCGGTTTGACTCACGGGG
ATTTCCAAGTCTCCACCCCATTGACGTCAATGGGAGTTTGTTTTGGCACCAAAATCAACGGGACTTTCCA
AAATGTCGTAACAACTCCGCCCCATTGACGCAAATGGGCGGTAGGCGTGTACGGTGGGAGGTCTATATAA
GCAGAGCTGGTTTAGTGAACCGTCAGATCCGCTAGAGGTGTCGTGACGTACGGCCACCATGAGCCCCAAG
AAGAAGAGAAAGGTGGAGGCCAGCGACAAGAAGTACAGCATCGGCCTGGCCATCGGCACCAACTCTGTGG
GCTGGGCCGTGATCACCGACGAGTACAAGGTGCCCAGCAAGAAATTCAAGGTGCTGGGCAACACCGACCG
GCACAGCATCAAGAAGAACCTGATCGGAGCCCTGCTGTTCGACAGCGGCGAAACAGCCGAGGCCACCCGG
CTGAAGAGAACCGCCAGAAGAAGATACACCAGACGGAAGAACCGGATCTGCTATCTGCAAGAGATCTTCA
GCAACGAGATGGCCAAGGTGGACGACAGCTTCTTCCACAGACTGGAAGAGTCCTTCCTGGTGGAAGAGGA
TAAGAAGCACGAGCGGCACCCCATCTTCGGCAACATCGTGGACGAGGTGGCCTACCACGAGAAGTACCCC
ACCATCTACCACCTGAGAAAGAAACTGGTGGACAGCACCGACAAGGCCGACCTGCGGCTGATCTATCTGG
CCCTGGCCCACATGATCAAGTTCCGGGGCCACTTCCTGATCGAGGGCGACCTGAACCCCGACAACAGCGA
CGTGGACAAGCTGTTCATCCAGCTGGTGCAGACCTACAACCAGCTGTTCGAGGAAAACCCCATCAACGCC
AGCGGCGTGGACGCCAAGGCCATCCTGTCTGCCAGACTGAGCAAGAGCAGACGGCTGGAAAATCTGATCG
CCCAGCTGCCCGGCGAGAAGAAGAATGGCCTGTTCGGCAACCTGATTGCCCTGAGCCTGGGCCTGACCCC
CAACTTCAAGAGCAACTTCGACCTGGCCGAGGATGCCAAACTGCAGCTGAGCAAGGACACCTACGACGAC
GACCTGGACAACCTGCTGGCCCAGATCGGCGACCAGTACGCCGACCTGTTTCTGGCCGCCAAGAACCTGT
CCGACGCCATCCTGCTGAGCGACATCCTGAGAGTGAACACCGAGATCACCAAGGCCCCCCTGAGCGCCTC
TATGATCAAGAGATACGACGAGCACCACCAGGACCTGACCCTGCTGAAAGCTCTCGTGCGGCAGCAGCTG
CCTGAGAAGTACAAAGAGATTTTCTTCGACCAGAGCAAGAACGGCTACGCCGGCTACATTGACGGCGGAG
CCAGCCAGGAAGAGTTCTACAAGTTCATCAAGCCCATCCTGGAAAAGATGGACGGCACCGAGGAACTGCT
CGTGAAGCTGAACAGAGAGGACCTGCTGCGGAAGCAGCGGACCTTCGACAACGGCAGCATCCCCCACCAG
ATCCACCTGGGAGAGCTGCACGCCATTCTGCGGCGGCAGGAAGATTTTTACCCATTCCTGAAGGACAACC
GGGAAAAGATCGAGAAGATCCTGACCTTCCGCATCCCCTACTACGTGGGCCCTCTGGCCAGGGGAAACAG
CAGATTCGCCTGGATGACCAGAAAGAGCGAGGAAACCATCACCCCCTGGAACTTCGAGGAAGTGGTGGAC
AAGGGCGCTTCCGCCCAGAGCTTCATCGAGCGGATGACCAACTTCGATAAGAACCTGCCCAACGAGAAGG
TGCTGCCCAAGCACAGCCTGCTGTACGAGTACTTCACCGTGTATAACGAGCTGACCAAAGTGAAATACGT
GACCGAGGGAATGAGAAAGCCCGCCTTCCTGAGCGGCGAGCAGAAAAAGGCCATCGTGGACCTGCTGTTC
AAGACCAACCGGAAAGTGACCGTGAAGCAGCTGAAAGAGGACTACTTCAAGAAAATCGAGTGCTTCGACT
CCGTGGAAATCTCCGGCGTGGAAGATCGGTTCAACGCCTCCCTGGGCACATACCACGATCTGCTGAAAAT
TATCAAGGACAAGGACTTCCTGGACAATGAGGAAAACGAGGACATTCTGGAAGATATCGTGCTGACCCTG
ACACTGTTTGAGGACAGAGAGATGATCGAGGAACGGCTGAAAACCTATGCCCACCTGTTCGACGACAAAG
TGATGAAGCAGCTGAAGCGGCGGAGATACACCGGCTGGGGCAGGCTGAGCCGGAAGCTGATCAACGGCAT
CCGGGACAAGCAGTCCGGCAAGACAATCCTGGATTTCCTGAAGTCCGACGGCTTCGCCAACAGAAACTTC
ATGCAGCTGATCCACGACGACAGCCTGACCTTTAAAGAGGACATCCAGAAAGCCCAGGTGTCCGGCCAGG
GCGATAGCCTGCACGAGCACATTGCCAATCTGGCCGGCAGCCCCGCCATTAAGAAGGGCATCCTGCAGAC
AGTGAAGGTGGTGGACGAGCTCGTGAAAGTGATGGGCCGGCACAAGCCCGAGAACATCGTGATCGAAATG
GCCAGAGAGAACCAGACCACCCAGAAGGGACAGAAGAACAGCCGCGAGAGAATGAAGCGGATCGAAGAGG
GCATCAAAGAGCTGGGCAGCCAGATCCTGAAAGAACACCCCGTGGAAAACACCCAGCTGCAGAACGAGAA
GCTGTACCTGTACTACCTGCAGAATGGGCGGGATATGTACGTGGACCAGGAACTGGACATCAACCGGCTG
TCCGACTACGATGTGGACGCTATCGTGCCTCAGAGCTTTCTGAAGGACGACTCCATCGACAACAAGGTGC
TGACCAGAAGCGACAAGAACCGGGGCAAGAGCGACAACGTGCCCTCCGAAGAGGTCGTGAAGAAGATGAA
GAACTACTGGCGGCAGCTGCTGAACGCCAAGCTGATTACCCAGAGAAAGTTCGACAATCTGACCAAGGCC
GAGAGAGGCGGCCTGAGCGAACTGGATAAGGCCGGCTTCATCAAGAGACAGCTGGTGGAAACCCGGCAGA
TCACAAAGCACGTGGCACAGATCCTGGACTCCCGGATGAACACTAAGTACGACGAGAATGACAAGCTGAT
CCGGGAAGTGAAAGTGATCACCCTGAAGTCCAAGCTGGTGTCCGATTTCCGGAAGGATTTCCAGTTTTAC
AAAGTGCGCGAGATCAACAACTACCACCACGCCCACGACGCCTACCTGAACGCCGTCGTGGGAACCGCCC
TGATCAAAAAGTACCCTAAGCTGGAAAGCGAGTTCGTGTACGGCGACTACAAGGTGTACGACGTGCGGAA
GATGATCGCCAAGAGCGAGCAGGAAATCGGCAAGGCTACCGCCAAGTACTTCTTCTACAGCAACATCATG
AACTTTTTCAAGACCGAGATTACCCTGGCCAACGGCGAGATCCGGAAGCGGCCTCTGATCGAGACAAACG
GCGAAACCGGGGAGATCGTGTGGGATAAGGGCCGGGATTTTGCCACCGTGCGGAAAGTGCTGAGCATGCC
CCAAGTGAATATCGTGAAAAAGACCGAGGTGCAGACAGGCGGCTTCAGCAAAGAGTCTATCCTGCCCAAG
AGGAACAGCGATAAGCTGATCGCCAGAAAGAAGGACTGGGACCCTAAGAAGTACGGCGGCTTCGACAGCC
CCACCGTGGCCTATTCTGTGCTGGTGGTGGCCAAAGTGGAAAAGGGCAAGTCCAAGAAACTGAAGAGTGT
GAAAGAGCTGCTGGGGATCACCATCATGGAAAGAAGCAGCTTCGAGAAGAATCCCATCGACTTTCTGGAA
GCCAAGGGCTACAAAGAAGTGAAAAAGGACCTGATCATCAAGCTGCCTAAGTACTCCCTGTTCGAGCTGG
AAAACGGCCGGAAGAGAATGCTGGCCTCTGCCGGCGAACTGCAGAAGGGAAACGAACTGGCCCTGCCCTC
CAAATATGTGAACTTCCTGTACCTGGCCAGCCACTATGAGAAGCTGAAGGGCTCCCCCGAGGATAATGAG
CAGAAACAGCTGTTTGTGGAACAGCACAAGCACTACCTGGACGAGATCATCGAGCAGATCAGCGAGTTCT
CCAAGAGAGTGATCCTGGCCGACGCTAATCTGGACAAAGTGCTGTCCGCCTACAACAAGCACCGGGATAA
GCCCATCAGAGAGCAGGCCGAGAATATCATCCACCTGTTTACCCTGACCAATCTGGGAGCCCCTGCCGCC
TTCAAGTACTTTGACACCACCATCGACCGGAAGAGGTACACCAGCACCAAAGAGGTGCTGGACGCCACCC
TGATCCACCAGAGCATCACCGGCCTGTACGAGACACGGATCGACCTGTCTCAGCTGGGAGGCGACCCAAT
TGCCGGATCCAAGGCTAGCCCGAAAAAGAAACGCAAAGTTGGGCGCGCCATTTTCAAACCAGAAGAACTA
CGACAGGCACTGATGCCAACTTTGGAGGCACTTTACCGTCAGGATCCAGAATCCCTTCCCTTTCGTCAAC
CTGTGGACCCTCAGCTTTTAGGAATCCCTGATTACTTTGATATTGTGAAGAGCCCCATGGATCTTTCTAC
CATTAAGAGGAAGTTAGACACTGGACAGTATCAGGAGCCCTGGCAGTATGTCGATGATATTTGGCTTATG
TTCAATAATGCCTGGTTATATAACCGGAAAACATCACGGGTATACAAATACTGCTCCAAGCTCTCTGAGG
TCTTTGAACAAGAAATTGACCCAGTGATGCAAAGCCTTGGATACTGTTGTGGCAGAAAGTTGGAGTTCTC
TCCACAGACACTGTGTTGCTACGGCAAACAGTTGTGCACAATACCTCGTGATGCCACTTATTACAGTTAC
CAGAACAGGTATCATTTCTGTGAGAAGTGTTTCAATGAGATCCAAGGGGAGAGCGTTTCTTTGGGGGATG
ACCCTTCCCAGCCTCAAACTACAATAAATAAAGAACAATTTTCCAAGAGAAAAAATGACACACTGGATCC
TGAACTGTTTGTTGAATGTACAGAGTGCGGAAGAAAGATGCATCAGATCTGTGTCCTTCACCATGAGATC
ATCTGGCCTGCTGGATTCGTCTGTGATGGCTGTTTAAAGAAAAGTGCACGAACTAGGAAAGAAAATAAGT
TTTCTGCTAAAAGGTTGCCATCTACCAGACTTGGCACCTTTCTAGAGAATCGTGTGAATGACTTTCTGAG
GCGACAGAATCACCCTGAGTCAGGAGAGGTCACTGTTAGAGTAGTTCATGCTTCTGACAAAACCGTGGAA
GTAAAACCAGGCATGAAAGCAAGGTTTGTGGACAGTGGAGAGATGGCAGAATCCTTTCCATACCGAACCA
AAGCCCTCTTTGCCTTTGAAGAAATTGATGGTGTTGACCTGTGCTTCTTTGGCATGCATGTTCAAGAGTA
TGGCTCTGACTGCCCTCCACCCAACCAGAGGAGAGTATACATATCTTACCTCGATAGTGTTCATTTCTTC
CGTCCTAAATGCTTGAGGACTGCAGTCTATCATGAAATCCTAATTGGATATTTAGAATATGTCAAGAAAT
TAGGTTACACAACAGGGCATATTTGGGCATGTCCACCAAGTGAGGGAGATGATTATATCTTCCATTGCCA
TCCTCCTGACCAGAAGATACCCAAGCCCAAGCGACTGCAGGAATGGTACAAAAAAATGCTTGACAAGGCT
GTATCAGAGCGTATTGTCCATGACTACAAGGATATTTTTAAACAAGCTACTGAAGATAGATTAACAAGTG
CAAAGGAATTGCCTTATTTCGAGGGTGATTTCTGGCCCAATGTTCTGGAAGAAAGCATTAAGGAACTGGA
ACAGGAGGAAGAAGAGAGAAAACGAGAGGAAAACACCAGCAATGAAAGCACAGATGTGACCAAGGGAGAC
AGCAAAAATGCTAAAAAGAAGAATAATAAGAAAACCAGCAAAAATAAGAGCAGCCTGAGTAGGGGCAACA
AGAAGAAACCCGGGATGCCCAATGTATCTAACGACCTCTCACAGAAACTATATGCCACCATGGAGAAGCA
TAAAGAGGTCTTCTTTGTGATCCGCCTCATTGCTGGCCCTGCTGCCAACTCCCTGCCTCCCATTGTTGAT
CCTGATCCTCTCATCCCCTGCGATCTGATGGATGGTCGGGATGCGTTTCTCACGCTGGCAAGGGACAAGC
ACCTGGAGTTCTCTTCACTCCGAAGAGCCCAGTGGTCCACCATGTGCATGCTGGTGGAGCTGCACACGCA
GAGCCAGGACTACCCGTACGACGTTCCGGACTACGCTTCTATTAACGCCAGCGGCAGTGGAGCTACAAAC
TTTAGCCTTCTCAAACAAGCAGGAGATGTCGAAGAGAATCCTGGCCCGGCTAGCATGGCCCCGAAGAAAA
AGCGAAAGGTGGGCGGAAGCGGAGGTTCCATGAACATTAACGACCTGATTCGGGAAATAAAGAACAAGGA
CTACACGGTCAAGCTGTCAGGCACCGACTCCAACTCTATAACACAGCTCATTATAAGGGTTAATAATGAT
GGCAACGAATATGTCATCTCTGAATCCGAGAATGAATCAATCGTGGAGAAATTCATCAGTGCATTTAAAA
ACGGCTGGCTTGCTACAACTTTGGAGCGGATTGAGAAGAATTTCGTCATAACTGATCCCAGGTTGCCTGA
TAATCCTATAATATTCGCCTCCGATAGTTTTCTTCAACTTACGGAGTACTCCAGAGAGGAGATACTGGGA
AGGAATTGCAGATTCCTCCAAGGTCCAGAAACTGATAGAGCTACTGTGAGGAAGATACGGGATGCCATTG
ACAATCAAACTGAAGTGACAGTGCAACTTATCAATTACACCAAGTCAGGGAAAAAATTCTGGAACCTGTT
CCATTTGCAACCCATGAGGGACCAAAAGGGCGATGTGCAATATTTCATAGGCGTTCAACTTGATGGTACT
GAACACGTCAGAGATGCGGCGGAGCGAGAAGGAGTGATGCTGATTAAGAAAACAGCAGAGAATATCGACG
AAGCGGCGAAAGAGTTGTACGAAGATGAGGAAGAGTTCTACAATGATATGCAAACTATCACACTGAAATC
TGAGCTGAACTAGCTCGAGCGGCCGCCACTGTGCTGGATATCTGCAGAATTCGCGGCCGCGACTCTAGAT
CATAATCAGCCATACCACATTTGTAGAGGTTTTACTTGCTTTAAAAAACCTCCCACACCTCCCCCTGAAC
CTGAAACATAAAATGAATGCAATTGTTGTTGTTAACTTGTTTATTGCAGCTTATAATGGTTACAAATAAA
GCAATAGCATCACAAATTTCACAAATAAAGCATTTTTTTCACTGCATTCTAGTTGTGGTTTGTCCAAACT
CATCAATGTATCTTAAGGCGTAAATTGTAAGCGTTAATATTTTGTTAAAATTCGCGTTAAATTTTTGTTA
AATCAGCTCATTTTTTAACCAATAGGCCGAAATCGGCAAAATCCCTTATAAATCAAAAGAATAGACCGAG
ATAGGGT
[37 nt withheld, positions 7918-7954]
AAAGAACGTGGACTCCAACGTCAAAGG
[49 nt withheld, positions 7982-8030]
T
[91 nt withheld, positions 8032-8122]
G
[124 nt withheld, positions 8124-8247]
CAGGTGGCACTTTTCGGGGAAATGTGCGCGGAACCCCTATTTGTTTATTTTTCTAAATACATTCAAATAT
GTATCCGCTCATGAGACAATAACCCTGATAAATGCTTCAATAATATTGAAAAAGGAAGAGTCCTGAGGCG
GAAAGAACCAGCTGTGGAATGTGTGTCAGTTAGGGTGTGGAAAGTCCCCAGGCTCCCCAGCAGGCAGAAG
TATGCAAAGCATGCATCTCAATTAGTCAGCAACCAGGTGTGGAAAGTCCCCAGGCTCCCCAGCAGGCAGA
AGTATGCAAAGCATGCATCTCAATTAGTCAGCAACCATAGTCCCGCCCCTAACTCCGCCCATCCCGCCCC
TAACTCCGCCCAGTTCCGCCCATTCTCCGCCCCATGGCTGACTAATTTTTTTTATTTATGCAGAGGCCGA
GGCCGCCTCGGCCTCTGAGCTATTCCAGAAGTAGTGAGGAGGCTTTTTTGGAGGCCTAGGCTTTTGCAAA
GATCGATCAAGAGACAGGATGAGGATCGTTTCGCATGATTGAACAAGATGGATTGCACGCAGGTTCTCCG
GCCGCTTGGGTGGAGAGGCTATTCGGCTATGACTGGGCACAACAGACAATCGGCTGCTCTGATGCCGCCG
TGTTCCGGCTGTCAGCGCAGGGGCGCCCGGTTCTTTTTGTCAAGACCGACCTGTCCGGTGCCCTGAATGA
ACTGCAAGACGAGGCAGCGCGGCTATCGTGGCTGGCCACGACGGGCGTTCCTTGCGCAGCTGTGCTCGAC
GTTGTCACTGAAGCGGGAAGGGACTGGCTGCTATTGGGCGAAGTGCCGGGGCAGGATCTCCTGTCATCTC
ACCTTGCTCCTGCCGAGAAAGTATCCATCATGGCTGATGCAATGCGGCGGCTGCATACGCTTGATCCGGC
TACCTGCCCATTCGACCACCAAGCGAAACATCGCATCGAGCGAGCACGTACTCGGATGGAAGCCGGTCTT
GTCGATCAGGATGATCTGGACGAAGAGCATCAGGGGCTCGCGCCAGCCGAACTGTTCGCCAGGCTCAAGG
CGAGCATGCCCGACGGCGAGGATCTCGTCGTGACCCATGGCGATGCCTGCTTGCCGAATATCATGGTGGA
AAATGGCCGCTTTTCTGGATTCATCGACTGTGGCCGGCTGGGTGTGGCGGACCGCTATCAGGACATAGCG
TTGGCTACCCGTGATATTGCTGAAGAGCTTGGCGGCGAATGGGCTGACCGCTTCCTCGTGCTTTACGGTA
TCGCCGCTCCCGATTCGCAGCGCATCGCCTTCTATCGCCTTCTTGACGAGTTCTTCTGAGCGGGACTCTG
GGGTTCGAAATGACCGACCAAGCGACGCCCAACCTGCCATCACGAGATTTCGATTCCACCGCCGCCTTCT
ATGAAAGGTTGGGCTTCGGAATCGTTTTCCGGGACGCCGGCTGGATGATCCTCCAGCGCGGGGATCTCAT
GCTGGAGTTCTTCGCCCACCCTAGGGGGAGGCTAACTGAAACACGGAAGGAGACAATACCGGAAGGAACC
CGCGCTATGACGGCAATAAAAAGACAGAATAAAACGCACGGTGTTGGGTCGTTTGTTCATAAACGCGGGG
TTCGGTCCCAGGGCTGGCACTCTGTCGATACCCCACCGAGACCCCATTGGGGCCAATACGCCCGCGTTTC
TTCCTTTTCCCCACCCCACCCCCCAAGTTCGGGTGAAGGCCCAGGGCTCGCAGCCAACGTCGGGGCGGCA
GGCCCTGCCATAGCCTCAGGTTACTCATATATACTTTAGATTGATTTAAAACTTCATTTTTAATTTAAAA
GGATCTAGGTGAAGATCCTTTTTGATAATCTCATGACCAAAATCCCTTAACGTGAGTTTTCGTTCCACTG
AGCGTCAGACCCCGTAGAAAAGATCAAAGGATCTTCTTGAGATCCTTTTTTTCTGCGCGTAATCTGCTGC
TTGCAAACAAAAAAACCACCGCTACCAGCGGTGGTTTGTTTGCCGGATCAAGAGCTACCAACTCTTTTTC
CGAAGGTAACTGGCTTCAGCAGAGCGCAGATACCAAATACTGTCCTTCTAGTGTAGCCGTAGTTAGGCCA
CCACTTCAAGAACTCTGTAGCACCGCCTACATACCTCGCTCTGCTAATCCTGTTACCAGTGGCTGCTGCC
AGTGGCGATAAGTCGTGTCTTACCGGGTTGGACTCAAGACGATAGTTACCGGATAAGGCGCAGCGGTCGG
GCTGAACGGGGGGTTCGTGCACACAGCCCAGCTTGGAGCGAACGACCTACACCGAACTGAGATACCTACA
GCGTGAGCTATGAGAAAGCGCCACGCTTCCCGAAGGGAGAAAGGCGGACAGGTATCCGGTAAGCGGCAGG
GTCGGAACAGGAGAGCGCACGAGGGAGCTTCCAGGGGGAAACGCCTGGTATCTTTATAGTCCTGTCGGGT
TTCGCCACCTCTGACTTGAGCGTCGATTTTTGTGATGCTCGTCAGGGGGGCGGAGCCTATGGAAAAACGC
CAGCAACGCGGCCTTTTTACGGTTCCTGGCCTTTTGCTGGCCTTTTGCTCACATGTTCTTTCCTGCGTTA
TCCCCTGATTCTGTGGATAACCGTATTACCGCCATGCAT
