Features (pLannotate 1.2.2; 14 found; start..end, strand, type, name):
     61..364     +  enhancer       CMV enhancer: human cytomegalovirus immediate early enhancer
    365..568     +  promoter       CMV promoter: human cytomegalovirus (CMV) immediate early promoter
    655..4755    +  CDS            Cas9: Cas9 (Csn1) endonuclease from the Streptococcus pyogenes Type II CRISPR/Cas system generates RNA-guided double strand breaks in DNA
   4810..6660    +  CDS            p300 core: catalytic histone acetyltransferase core of the human E1A-associated protein p300 (Delvecchio et al., 2013); EP300
   7030..7347    +  CDS            miniSOG: miniSOG is a basic (constitutively fluorescent) cyan fluorescent protein published in 2011, derived from Arabidopsis thaliana. It requires the cofactor flavin for fluorescence.
   7558..7641    +  CDS            large T antigen (fragment): large T antigen from SV40 (simian virus 40)
   7664..7785    +  polyA_signal   SV40 poly(A) signal: SV40 polyadenylation signal
   7819..8247    -  rep_origin     f1 ori (sequence partly withheld): f1 bacteriophage origin of replication; arrow indicates direction of (+) strand synthesis
   8274..8378    +  promoter       AmpR promoter: bla
   8380..8737    +  promoter       SV40 promoter: SV40 enhancer and early promoter
   8772..9566    +  CDS            NeoR/KanR: aminoglycoside phosphotransferase from Tn5; aph(3')-II (or nptII); confers resistance to neomycin, kanamycin, and G418 (Geneticin®)
   9587..9739    +  CDS            ble (fragment): BLE_KLEPN - Experimental evidence at protein level: Swiss-Prot protein existence level 1. Binding protein with a strong affinity to the bleomycin family of antibiotics. Binds to CL990; an antimitotic-antibiotic compound. From Klebsiella pneumoniae.
   9798..9845    +  polyA_signal   HSV TK poly(A) signal: herpes simplex virus thymidine kinase polyadenylation signal (Cole and Stacy, 1985)
  10174..10762   +  rep_origin     ori: high-copy-number ColE1/pMB1/pBR322/pUC origin of replication
>Addgene plasmid #113129 | dSpyCas9-p300-P2A-CASANOVA | addgene full sequence | sequence record 224733 | Addgene NGS Result
TAGTTATTAATAGTAATCAATTACGGGGTCATTAGTTCATAGCCCATATATGGAGTTCCGCGTTACATAA
CTTACGGTAAATGGCCCGCCTGGCTGACCGCCCAACGACCCCCGCCCATTGACGTCAATAATGACGTATG
TTCCCATAGTAACGCCAATAGGGACTTTCCATTGACGTCAATGGGTGGAGTATTTACGGTAAACTGCCCA
CTTGGCAGTACATCAAGTGTATCATATGCCAAGTACGCCCCCTATTGACGTCAATGACGGTAAATGGCCC
GCCTGGCATTATGCCCAGTACATGACCTTATGGGACTTTCCTACTTGGCAGTACATCTACGTATTAGTCA
TCGCTATTACCATGGTGATGCGGTTTTGGCAGTACATCAATGGGCGTGGATAGCGGTTTGACTCACGGGG
ATTTCCAAGTCTCCACCCCATTGACGTCAATGGGAGTTTGTTTTGGCACCAAAATCAACGGGACTTTCCA
AAATGTCGTAACAACTCCGCCCCATTGACGCAAATGGGCGGTAGGCGTGTACGGTGGGAGGTCTATATAA
GCAGAGCTGGTTTAGTGAACCGTCAGATCCGCTAGAGGTGTCGTGACGTACGGCCACCATGAGCCCCAAG
AAGAAGAGAAAGGTGGAGGCCAGCGACAAGAAGTACAGCATCGGCCTGGCCATCGGCACCAACTCTGTGG
GCTGGGCCGTGATCACCGACGAGTACAAGGTGCCCAGCAAGAAATTCAAGGTGCTGGGCAACACCGACCG
GCACAGCATCAAGAAGAACCTGATCGGAGCCCTGCTGTTCGACAGCGGCGAAACAGCCGAGGCCACCCGG
CTGAAGAGAACCGCCAGAAGAAGATACACCAGACGGAAGAACCGGATCTGCTATCTGCAAGAGATCTTCA
GCAACGAGATGGCCAAGGTGGACGACAGCTTCTTCCACAGACTGGAAGAGTCCTTCCTGGTGGAAGAGGA
TAAGAAGCACGAGCGGCACCCCATCTTCGGCAACATCGTGGACGAGGTGGCCTACCACGAGAAGTACCCC
ACCATCTACCACCTGAGAAAGAAACTGGTGGACAGCACCGACAAGGCCGACCTGCGGCTGATCTATCTGG
CCCTGGCCCACATGATCAAGTTCCGGGGCCACTTCCTGATCGAGGGCGACCTGAACCCCGACAACAGCGA
CGTGGACAAGCTGTTCATCCAGCTGGTGCAGACCTACAACCAGCTGTTCGAGGAAAACCCCATCAACGCC
AGCGGCGTGGACGCCAAGGCCATCCTGTCTGCCAGACTGAGCAAGAGCAGACGGCTGGAAAATCTGATCG
CCCAGCTGCCCGGCGAGAAGAAGAATGGCCTGTTCGGCAACCTGATTGCCCTGAGCCTGGGCCTGACCCC
CAACTTCAAGAGCAACTTCGACCTGGCCGAGGATGCCAAACTGCAGCTGAGCAAGGACACCTACGACGAC
GACCTGGACAACCTGCTGGCCCAGATCGGCGACCAGTACGCCGACCTGTTTCTGGCCGCCAAGAACCTGT
CCGACGCCATCCTGCTGAGCGACATCCTGAGAGTGAACACCGAGATCACCAAGGCCCCCCTGAGCGCCTC
TATGATCAAGAGATACGACGAGCACCACCAGGACCTGACCCTGCTGAAAGCTCTCGTGCGGCAGCAGCTG
CCTGAGAAGTACAAAGAGATTTTCTTCGACCAGAGCAAGAACGGCTACGCCGGCTACATTGACGGCGGAG
CCAGCCAGGAAGAGTTCTACAAGTTCATCAAGCCCATCCTGGAAAAGATGGACGGCACCGAGGAACTGCT
CGTGAAGCTGAACAGAGAGGACCTGCTGCGGAAGCAGCGGACCTTCGACAACGGCAGCATCCCCCACCAG
ATCCACCTGGGAGAGCTGCACGCCATTCTGCGGCGGCAGGAAGATTTTTACCCATTCCTGAAGGACAACC
GGGAAAAGATCGAGAAGATCCTGACCTTCCGCATCCCCTACTACGTGGGCCCTCTGGCCAGGGGAAACAG
CAGATTCGCCTGGATGACCAGAAAGAGCGAGGAAACCATCACCCCCTGGAACTTCGAGGAAGTGGTGGAC
AAGGGCGCTTCCGCCCAGAGCTTCATCGAGCGGATGACCAACTTCGATAAGAACCTGCCCAACGAGAAGG
TGCTGCCCAAGCACAGCCTGCTGTACGAGTACTTCACCGTGTATAACGAGCTGACCAAAGTGAAATACGT
GACCGAGGGAATGAGAAAGCCCGCCTTCCTGAGCGGCGAGCAGAAAAAGGCCATCGTGGACCTGCTGTTC
AAGACCAACCGGAAAGTGACCGTGAAGCAGCTGAAAGAGGACTACTTCAAGAAAATCGAGTGCTTCGACT
CCGTGGAAATCTCCGGCGTGGAAGATCGGTTCAACGCCTCCCTGGGCACATACCACGATCTGCTGAAAAT
TATCAAGGACAAGGACTTCCTGGACAATGAGGAAAACGAGGACATTCTGGAAGATATCGTGCTGACCCTG
ACACTGTTTGAGGACAGAGAGATGATCGAGGAACGGCTGAAAACCTATGCCCACCTGTTCGACGACAAAG
TGATGAAGCAGCTGAAGCGGCGGAGATACACCGGCTGGGGCAGGCTGAGCCGGAAGCTGATCAACGGCAT
CCGGGACAAGCAGTCCGGCAAGACAATCCTGGATTTCCTGAAGTCCGACGGCTTCGCCAACAGAAACTTC
ATGCAGCTGATCCACGACGACAGCCTGACCTTTAAAGAGGACATCCAGAAAGCCCAGGTGTCCGGCCAGG
GCGATAGCCTGCACGAGCACATTGCCAATCTGGCCGGCAGCCCCGCCATTAAGAAGGGCATCCTGCAGAC
AGTGAAGGTGGTGGACGAGCTCGTGAAAGTGATGGGCCGGCACAAGCCCGAGAACATCGTGATCGAAATG
GCCAGAGAGAACCAGACCACCCAGAAGGGACAGAAGAACAGCCGCGAGAGAATGAAGCGGATCGAAGAGG
GCATCAAAGAGCTGGGCAGCCAGATCCTGAAAGAACACCCCGTGGAAAACACCCAGCTGCAGAACGAGAA
GCTGTACCTGTACTACCTGCAGAATGGGCGGGATATGTACGTGGACCAGGAACTGGACATCAACCGGCTG
TCCGACTACGATGTGGACGCTATCGTGCCTCAGAGCTTTCTGAAGGACGACTCCATCGACAACAAGGTGC
TGACCAGAAGCGACAAGAACCGGGGCAAGAGCGACAACGTGCCCTCCGAAGAGGTCGTGAAGAAGATGAA
GAACTACTGGCGGCAGCTGCTGAACGCCAAGCTGATTACCCAGAGAAAGTTCGACAATCTGACCAAGGCC
GAGAGAGGCGGCCTGAGCGAACTGGATAAGGCCGGCTTCATCAAGAGACAGCTGGTGGAAACCCGGCAGA
TCACAAAGCACGTGGCACAGATCCTGGACTCCCGGATGAACACTAAGTACGACGAGAATGACAAGCTGAT
CCGGGAAGTGAAAGTGATCACCCTGAAGTCCAAGCTGGTGTCCGATTTCCGGAAGGATTTCCAGTTTTAC
AAAGTGCGCGAGATCAACAACTACCACCACGCCCACGACGCCTACCTGAACGCCGTCGTGGGAACCGCCC
TGATCAAAAAGTACCCTAAGCTGGAAAGCGAGTTCGTGTACGGCGACTACAAGGTGTACGACGTGCGGAA
GATGATCGCCAAGAGCGAGCAGGAAATCGGCAAGGCTACCGCCAAGTACTTCTTCTACAGCAACATCATG
AACTTTTTCAAGACCGAGATTACCCTGGCCAACGGCGAGATCCGGAAGCGGCCTCTGATCGAGACAAACG
GCGAAACCGGGGAGATCGTGTGGGATAAGGGCCGGGATTTTGCCACCGTGCGGAAAGTGCTGAGCATGCC
CCAAGTGAATATCGTGAAAAAGACCGAGGTGCAGACAGGCGGCTTCAGCAAAGAGTCTATCCTGCCCAAG
AGGAACAGCGATAAGCTGATCGCCAGAAAGAAGGACTGGGACCCTAAGAAGTACGGCGGCTTCGACAGCC
CCACCGTGGCCTATTCTGTGCTGGTGGTGGCCAAAGTGGAAAAGGGCAAGTCCAAGAAACTGAAGAGTGT
GAAAGAGCTGCTGGGGATCACCATCATGGAAAGAAGCAGCTTCGAGAAGAATCCCATCGACTTTCTGGAA
GCCAAGGGCTACAAAGAAGTGAAAAAGGACCTGATCATCAAGCTGCCTAAGTACTCCCTGTTCGAGCTGG
AAAACGGCCGGAAGAGAATGCTGGCCTCTGCCGGCGAACTGCAGAAGGGAAACGAACTGGCCCTGCCCTC
CAAATATGTGAACTTCCTGTACCTGGCCAGCCACTATGAGAAGCTGAAGGGCTCCCCCGAGGATAATGAG
CAGAAACAGCTGTTTGTGGAACAGCACAAGCACTACCTGGACGAGATCATCGAGCAGATCAGCGAGTTCT
CCAAGAGAGTGATCCTGGCCGACGCTAATCTGGACAAAGTGCTGTCCGCCTACAACAAGCACCGGGATAA
GCCCATCAGAGAGCAGGCCGAGAATATCATCCACCTGTTTACCCTGACCAATCTGGGAGCCCCTGCCGCC
TTCAAGTACTTTGACACCACCATCGACCGGAAGAGGTACACCAGCACCAAAGAGGTGCTGGACGCCACCC
TGATCCACCAGAGCATCACCGGCCTGTACGAGACACGGATCGACCTGTCTCAGCTGGGAGGCGACCCAAT
TGCCGGATCCAAGGCTAGCCCGAAAAAGAAACGCAAAGTTGGGCGCGCCATTTTCAAACCAGAAGAACTA
CGACAGGCACTGATGCCAACTTTGGAGGCACTTTACCGTCAGGATCCAGAATCCCTTCCCTTTCGTCAAC
CTGTGGACCCTCAGCTTTTAGGAATCCCTGATTACTTTGATATTGTGAAGAGCCCCATGGATCTTTCTAC
CATTAAGAGGAAGTTAGACACTGGACAGTATCAGGAGCCCTGGCAGTATGTCGATGATATTTGGCTTATG
TTCAATAATGCCTGGTTATATAACCGGAAAACATCACGGGTATACAAATACTGCTCCAAGCTCTCTGAGG
TCTTTGAACAAGAAATTGACCCAGTGATGCAAAGCCTTGGATACTGTTGTGGCAGAAAGTTGGAGTTCTC
TCCACAGACACTGTGTTGCTACGGCAAACAGTTGTGCACAATACCTCGTGATGCCACTTATTACAGTTAC
CAGAACAGGTATCATTTCTGTGAGAAGTGTTTCAATGAGATCCAAGGGGAGAGCGTTTCTTTGGGGGATG
ACCCTTCCCAGCCTCAAACTACAATAAATAAAGAACAATTTTCCAAGAGAAAAAATGACACACTGGATCC
TGAACTGTTTGTTGAATGTACAGAGTGCGGAAGAAAGATGCATCAGATCTGTGTCCTTCACCATGAGATC
ATCTGGCCTGCTGGATTCGTCTGTGATGGCTGTTTAAAGAAAAGTGCACGAACTAGGAAAGAAAATAAGT
TTTCTGCTAAAAGGTTGCCATCTACCAGACTTGGCACCTTTCTAGAGAATCGTGTGAATGACTTTCTGAG
GCGACAGAATCACCCTGAGTCAGGAGAGGTCACTGTTAGAGTAGTTCATGCTTCTGACAAAACCGTGGAA
GTAAAACCAGGCATGAAAGCAAGGTTTGTGGACAGTGGAGAGATGGCAGAATCCTTTCCATACCGAACCA
AAGCCCTCTTTGCCTTTGAAGAAATTGATGGTGTTGACCTGTGCTTCTTTGGCATGCATGTTCAAGAGTA
TGGCTCTGACTGCCCTCCACCCAACCAGAGGAGAGTATACATATCTTACCTCGATAGTGTTCATTTCTTC
CGTCCTAAATGCTTGAGGACTGCAGTCTATCATGAAATCCTAATTGGATATTTAGAATATGTCAAGAAAT
TAGGTTACACAACAGGGCATATTTGGGCATGTCCACCAAGTGAGGGAGATGATTATATCTTCCATTGCCA
TCCTCCTGACCAGAAGATACCCAAGCCCAAGCGACTGCAGGAATGGTACAAAAAAATGCTTGACAAGGCT
GTATCAGAGCGTATTGTCCATGACTACAAGGATATTTTTAAACAAGCTACTGAAGATAGATTAACAAGTG
CAAAGGAATTGCCTTATTTCGAGGGTGATTTCTGGCCCAATGTTCTGGAAGAAAGCATTAAGGAACTGGA
ACAGGAGGAAGAAGAGAGAAAACGAGAGGAAAACACCAGCAATGAAAGCACAGATGTGACCAAGGGAGAC
AGCAAAAATGCTAAAAAGAAGAATAATAAGAAAACCAGCAAAAATAAGAGCAGCCTGAGTAGGGGCAACA
AGAAGAAACCCGGGATGCCCAATGTATCTAACGACCTCTCACAGAAACTATATGCCACCATGGAGAAGCA
TAAAGAGGTCTTCTTTGTGATCCGCCTCATTGCTGGCCCTGCTGCCAACTCCCTGCCTCCCATTGTTGAT
CCTGATCCTCTCATCCCCTGCGATCTGATGGATGGTCGGGATGCGTTTCTCACGCTGGCAAGGGACAAGC
ACCTGGAGTTCTCTTCACTCCGAAGAGCCCAGTGGTCCACCATGTGCATGCTGGTGGAGCTGCACACGCA
GAGCCAGGACTACCCGTACGACGTTCCGGACTACGCTTCTATTAACGCCAGCGGCAGTGGAGCTACAAAC
TTTAGCCTTCTCAAACAAGCAGGAGATGTCGAAGAGAATCCTGGCCCGGCTAGCATGGCCCCGAAGAAAA
AGCGAAAGGTGGGCGGAAGCGGAGGTTCCATGAACATTAACGACCTGATTCGGGAAATAAAGAACAAGGA
CTACACGGTCAAGCTGTCAGGCACCGACTCCAACTCTATAACACAGCTCATTATAAGGGTTAATAATGAT
GGCAACGAATATGTCATCTCTGAATCCGAGAATGAATCAATCGTGGAGAAATTCATCAGTGCATTTAAAA
ACGGCTGGCTTGCTACAACTTTGGAGCGGATTGAGAAGAATTTCGTCATAACTGATCCCAGGTTGCCTGA
TAATCCTATAATATTCGCCTCCGATAGTTTTCTTCAACTTACGGAGTACTCCAGAGAGGAGATACTGGGA
AGGAATTGCAGATTCCTCCAAGGTCCAGAAACTGATAGAGCTACTGTGAGGAAGATACGGGATGCCATTG
ACAATCAAACTGAAGTGACAGTGCAACTTATCAATTACACCAAGTCAGGGAAAAAATTCTGGAACCTGTT
CCATTTGCAACCCATGAGGGACCAAAAGGGCGATGTGCAATATTTCATAGGCGTTCAACTTGATGGTACT
GAACACGTCAGAGATGCGGCGGAGCGAGAAGGAGTGATGCTGATTAAGAAAACAGCAGAGAATATCGACG
AAGCGGCGAAAGAGTTGTACGAAGATGAGGAAGAGTTCTACAATGATATGCAAACTATCACACTGAAATC
TGAGCTGAACTAGCTCGAGCGGCCGCCACTGTGCTGGATATCTGCAGAATTCGCGGCCGCGACTCTAGAT
CATAATCAGCCATACCACATTTGTAGAGGTTTTACTTGCTTTAAAAAACCTCCCACACCTCCCCCTGAAC
CTGAAACATAAAATGAATGCAATTGTTGTTGTTAACTTGTTTATTGCAGCTTATAATGGTTACAAATAAA
GCAATAGCATCACAAATTTCACAAATAAAGCATTTTTTTCACTGCATTCTAGTTGTGGTTTGTCCAAACT
CATCAATGTATCTTAAGGCGTAAATTGTAAGCGTTAATATTTTGTTAAAATTCGCGTTAAATTTTTGTTA
AATCAGCTCATTTTTTAACCAATAGGCCGAAATCGGCAAAATCCCTTATAAATCAAAAGAATAGACCGAG
ATAGGGT
[37 nt withheld, positions 7918-7954]
AAAGAACGTGGACTCCAACGTCAAAGG
[49 nt withheld, positions 7982-8030]
T
[91 nt withheld, positions 8032-8122]
G
[124 nt withheld, positions 8124-8247]
CAGGTGGCACTTTTCGGGGAAATGTGCGCGGAACCCCTATTTGTTTATTTTTCTAAATACATTCAAATAT
GTATCCGCTCATGAGACAATAACCCTGATAAATGCTTCAATAATATTGAAAAAGGAAGAGTCCTGAGGCG
GAAAGAACCAGCTGTGGAATGTGTGTCAGTTAGGGTGTGGAAAGTCCCCAGGCTCCCCAGCAGGCAGAAG
TATGCAAAGCATGCATCTCAATTAGTCAGCAACCAGGTGTGGAAAGTCCCCAGGCTCCCCAGCAGGCAGA
AGTATGCAAAGCATGCATCTCAATTAGTCAGCAACCATAGTCCCGCCCCTAACTCCGCCCATCCCGCCCC
TAACTCCGCCCAGTTCCGCCCATTCTCCGCCCCATGGCTGACTAATTTTTTTTATTTATGCAGAGGCCGA
GGCCGCCTCGGCCTCTGAGCTATTCCAGAAGTAGTGAGGAGGCTTTTTTGGAGGCCTAGGCTTTTGCAAA
GATCGATCAAGAGACAGGATGAGGATCGTTTCGCATGATTGAACAAGATGGATTGCACGCAGGTTCTCCG
GCCGCTTGGGTGGAGAGGCTATTCGGCTATGACTGGGCACAACAGACAATCGGCTGCTCTGATGCCGCCG
TGTTCCGGCTGTCAGCGCAGGGGCGCCCGGTTCTTTTTGTCAAGACCGACCTGTCCGGTGCCCTGAATGA
ACTGCAAGACGAGGCAGCGCGGCTATCGTGGCTGGCCACGACGGGCGTTCCTTGCGCAGCTGTGCTCGAC
GTTGTCACTGAAGCGGGAAGGGACTGGCTGCTATTGGGCGAAGTGCCGGGGCAGGATCTCCTGTCATCTC
ACCTTGCTCCTGCCGAGAAAGTATCCATCATGGCTGATGCAATGCGGCGGCTGCATACGCTTGATCCGGC
TACCTGCCCATTCGACCACCAAGCGAAACATCGCATCGAGCGAGCACGTACTCGGATGGAAGCCGGTCTT
GTCGATCAGGATGATCTGGACGAAGAGCATCAGGGGCTCGCGCCAGCCGAACTGTTCGCCAGGCTCAAGG
CGAGCATGCCCGACGGCGAGGATCTCGTCGTGACCCATGGCGATGCCTGCTTGCCGAATATCATGGTGGA
AAATGGCCGCTTTTCTGGATTCATCGACTGTGGCCGGCTGGGTGTGGCGGACCGCTATCAGGACATAGCG
TTGGCTACCCGTGATATTGCTGAAGAGCTTGGCGGCGAATGGGCTGACCGCTTCCTCGTGCTTTACGGTA
TCGCCGCTCCCGATTCGCAGCGCATCGCCTTCTATCGCCTTCTTGACGAGTTCTTCTGAGCGGGACTCTG
GGGTTCGAAATGACCGACCAAGCGACGCCCAACCTGCCATCACGAGATTTCGATTCCACCGCCGCCTTCT
ATGAAAGGTTGGGCTTCGGAATCGTTTTCCGGGACGCCGGCTGGATGATCCTCCAGCGCGGGGATCTCAT
GCTGGAGTTCTTCGCCCACCCTAGGGGGAGGCTAACTGAAACACGGAAGGAGACAATACCGGAAGGAACC
CGCGCTATGACGGCAATAAAAAGACAGAATAAAACGCACGGTGTTGGGTCGTTTGTTCATAAACGCGGGG
TTCGGTCCCAGGGCTGGCACTCTGTCGATACCCCACCGAGACCCCATTGGGGCCAATACGCCCGCGTTTC
TTCCTTTTCCCCACCCCACCCCCCAAGTTCGGGTGAAGGCCCAGGGCTCGCAGCCAACGTCGGGGCGGCA
GGCCCTGCCATAGCCTCAGGTTACTCATATATACTTTAGATTGATTTAAAACTTCATTTTTAATTTAAAA
GGATCTAGGTGAAGATCCTTTTTGATAATCTCATGACCAAAATCCCTTAACGTGAGTTTTCGTTCCACTG
AGCGTCAGACCCCGTAGAAAAGATCAAAGGATCTTCTTGAGATCCTTTTTTTCTGCGCGTAATCTGCTGC
TTGCAAACAAAAAAACCACCGCTACCAGCGGTGGTTTGTTTGCCGGATCAAGAGCTACCAACTCTTTTTC
CGAAGGTAACTGGCTTCAGCAGAGCGCAGATACCAAATACTGTTCTTCTAGTGTAGCCGTAGTTAGGCCA
CCACTTCAAGAACTCTGTAGCACCGCCTACATACCTCGCTCTGCTAATCCTGTTACCAGTGGCTGCTGCC
AGTGGCGATAAGTCGTGTCTTACCGGGTTGGACTCAAGACGATAGTTACCGGATAAGGCGCAGCGGTCGG
GCTGAACGGGGGGTTCGTGCACACAGCCCAGCTTGGAGCGAACGACCTACACCGAACTGAGATACCTACA
GCGTGAGCTATGAGAAAGCGCCACGCTTCCCGAAGGGAGAAAGGCGGACAGGTATCCGGTAAGCGGCAGG
GTCGGAACAGGAGAGCGCACGAGGGAGCTTCCAGGGGGAAACGCCTGGTATCTTTATAGTCCTGTCGGGT
TTCGCCACCTCTGACTTGAGCGTCGATTTTTGTGATGCTCGTCAGGGGGGCGGAGCCTATGGAAAAACGC
CAGCAACGCGGCCTTTTTACGGTTCCTGGCCTTTTGCTGGCCTTTTGCTCACATGTTCTTTCCTGCGTTA
TCCCCTGATTCTGTGGATAACCGTATTACCGCCATGCAT
